Addgene plasmid #72956: pTU2-C-RFP
Purpose: Level 2 Destination vector - Position C - Assembly of 4-5 TU's from Level 1-ABCD or ABCDE
Depositing lab: Paul Freemont. Depositing organization: Imperial College London. Publication: EcoFlex: A Multifunctional MoClo Kit for E. coli Synthetic Biology. Moore SJ, Lai HE, Kelwick RJ, Chee SM, Bell DJ, Polizzi KM, Freemont PS. ACS Synth Biol. 2016 May 2. 10.1021/acssynbio.6b00031 PubMed 27096716.
Backbone
  Vector backbone: pSB1C3
  Backbone manufacturer: iGEM
  Backbone size w/o insert (bp): 3185
  Vector type: Synthetic Biology
Growth in bacteria
  Bacterial resistance: Chloramphenicol, 25 μg/mL
  Growth temperature: 37°C
  Growth strain: JM109
  Copy number: High Copy
Gene/Insert
  Gene/Insert name: Level 2 - C site (alt name: RFP)
  Species: Synthetic
  Mutation: CAT gene - C435G (nucleotide) - silent mutagenesis to remove BsmBI site
  Cloning method: Restriction Enzyme; 5′ cloning site Unknown (unknown if destroyed); 3′ cloning site Unknown (unknown if destroyed)
  Sequencing primers: 5′ VF2 (5' tgccacctgacgtctaagaa 3'); 3′ VR (5' attaccgcctttgagtgagc 3')
Terms and licenses: Academic/Nonprofit Terms; Industry Terms: Not Available to Industry
How to cite: pTU2-C-RFP was a gift from Paul Freemont (Addgene plasmid # 72956 ; http://n2t.net/addgene:72956 ; RRID:Addgene_72956)
