[The description below was written by a language model from this plasmid's Addgene catalogue record and pLannotate feature annotations shown in this document.]
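Description:
pTU2-C-RFP is a Level 2 destination vector from the EcoFlex MoClo kit, a hierarchical Golden Gate-style assembly system for E. coli synthetic biology. It is built on the iGEM pSB1C3 backbone and is propagated in E. coli from a high-copy ColE1/pUC-type origin under chloramphenicol selection. The resistance marker is the cat gene, driven by its own promoter and followed by the lambda t0 terminator. The record notes a silent C435G nucleotide change in cat, made to remove an internal BsmBI site, presumably so that the backbone is not cut during assemblies that use this enzyme. Additional bacterial terminators and a BioBrick prefix, inherited from pSB1C3, flank the cloning region and insulate it from the backbone.

The "insert" is a placeholder rather than a functional payload. It is an mRFP1 expression cassette consisting of a lacI fragment, a CAP binding site, the lac promoter and operator, the mRFP1 coding sequence, and the rrnB T1 and T7Te terminators. In MoClo-type destination vectors such a cassette serves as a visual dropout marker: colonies carrying uncut vector turn red, while successful assemblies replace the RFP cassette and give colourless colonies.

According to the record, this vector occupies position C at Level 2 and accepts four or five transcription units from Level 1 plasmids (positions ABCD or ABCDE), producing multigene constructs. The position designation suggests the product can feed into further rounds of assembly, but the record does not say so. The flanking Type IIS sites and overhangs are not annotated in the feature table, and the cloning sites are recorded as unknown.
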