Features (pLannotate 1.2.2; 14 found; start..end, strand, type, name):
     23..110     +  CDS            lacI (fragment): lac repressor; lacI; The lac repressor binds to the lac operator to inhibit transcription in E. coli. This inhibition can be relieved by adding lactose or isopropyl-β-D-thiogalactopyranoside (IPTG).
    123..144     +  protein_bind   CAP binding site: CAP binding activates transcription in the presence of cAMP. E. coli catabolite activator protein
    159..189     +  promoter       lac promoter: promoter for the E. coli lac operon
    197..213     +  protein_bind   lac operator: The lac repressor binds to the lac operator to inhibit transcription in E. coli. This inhibition can be relieved by adding lactose or isopropyl-β-D-thiogalactopyranoside (IPTG). lac repressor encoded by lacI
    249..923     +  CDS            mRFP1: mRFP1 is a basic (constitutively fluorescent) red fluorescent protein published in 2002, derived from Discosoma sp.. It is reported to be a somewhat slowly-maturing monomer with low acid sensitivity.
    971..1042    +  terminator     rrnB T1 terminator: transcription terminator T1 from the E. coli rrnB gene
   1058..1085    +  terminator     T7Te terminator: phage T7 early transcription terminator
   1120..1177    +  terminator     his operon terminator: This putative transcriptin terminator from the E. coli his operon has a 2-bp deletion introduced during synthesis. Its efficiency has not been determined.
   1372..1960    -  rep_origin     ori: high-copy-number ColE1/pMB1/pBR322/pUC origin of replication
   2143..2237    -  terminator     lambda t0 terminator: transcription terminator from phage lambda
   2261..2917    -  CDS            cat: CAT_ECOLX - Experimental evidence at protein level: Swiss-Prot protein existence level 1. This enzyme is an effector of chloramphenicol resistance in bacteria. From Escherichia coli. This protein is used as a marker in many commonly used cloning vectors, such as pACYC184.
   2918..3015    -  promoter       cat promoter: promoter of the E. coli cat gene encoding chloramphenicol acetyltransferase
   3101..3144    -  terminator     bacterial terminator: putative bacterial transcription terminator
   3147..1       +  misc_feature   BioBrick prefix (across the origin): BioBrick prefix for parts that do not start with "ATG"
>Addgene plasmid #72956 | pTU2-C-RFP | depositor full sequence | sequence record 447519 | pTU2-C-RFP sequence 3167 bps
GGTCTCAGGACATCTAGAGACGCAATACGCAAACCGCCTCTCCCCGCGCGTTGGCCGATTCATTAATGCA
GCTGGCACGACAGGTTTCCCGACTGGAAAGCGGGCAGTGAGCGCAACGCAATTAATGTGAGTTAGCTCAC
TCATTAGGCACCCCAGGCTTTACACTTTATGCTTCCGGCTCGTATGTTGTGTGGAATTGTGAGCGGATAA
CAATTTCACACATACTAGAGAAAGAGGAGAAATACTAGATGGCTTCCTCCGAAGACGTTATCAAAGAGTT
CATGCGTTTCAAAGTTCGTATGGAAGGTTCCGTTAACGGTCACGAGTTCGAAATCGAAGGTGAAGGTGAA
GGTCGTCCGTACGAAGGTACCCAGACCGCTAAACTGAAAGTTACCAAAGGTGGTCCGCTGCCGTTCGCTT
GGGACATCCTGTCCCCGCAGTTCCAGTACGGTTCCAAAGCTTACGTTAAACACCCGGCTGACATCCCGGA
CTACCTGAAACTGTCCTTCCCGGAAGGTTTCAAATGGGAACGTGTTATGAACTTCGAAGACGGTGGTGTT
GTTACCGTTACCCAGGACTCCTCCCTGCAAGACGGTGAGTTCATCTACAAAGTTAAACTGCGTGGTACCA
ACTTCCCGTCCGACGGTCCGGTTATGCAGAAAAAAACCATGGGTTGGGAAGCTTCCACCGAACGTATGTA
CCCGGAAGACGGTGCTCTGAAAGGTGAAATCAAAATGCGTCTGAAACTGAAAGACGGTGGTCACTACGAC
GCTGAAGTTAAAACCACCTACATGGCTAAAAAACCGGTTCAGCTGCCGGGTGCTTACAAAACCGACATCA
AACTGGACATCACCTCCCACAACGAAGACTACACCATCGTTGAACAGTACGAACGTGCTGAAGGTCGTCA
CTCCACCGGTGCTTAATAACGCTGATAGTGCTAGTGTAGATCGCTACTAGAGCCAGGCATCAAATAAAAC
GAAAGGCTCAGTCGAAAGACTGGGCCTTTCGTTTTATCTGTTGTTTGTCGGTGAACGCTCTCTACTAGAG
TCACACTGGCTCACCTTCGGGTGGGCCTTTCTGCGTTTATACGTCTCATTAGTCGAAGAGACCCTGCAGT
CCGGCAAAAAAGGGCAAGGTGTCACCACCCTGCCCTTTTTCTTTAAAACCGAAAAGATTACTTCGCGTTA
TGCAGGCTTCCTCGCTCACTGACTCGCTGCGCTCGGTCGTTCGGCTGCGGCGAGCGGTATCAGCTCACTC
AAAGGCGGTAATACGGTTATCCACAGAATCAGGGGATAACGCAGGAAAGAACATGTGAGCAAAAGGCCAG
CAAAAGGCCAGGAACCGTAAAAAGGCCGCGTTGCTGGCGTTTTTCCACAGGCTCCGCCCCCCTGACGAGC
ATCACAAAAATCGACGCTCAAGTCAGAGGTGGCGAAACCCGACAGGACTATAAAGATACCAGGCGTTTCC
CCCTGGAAGCTCCCTCGTGCGCTCTCCTGTTCCGACCCTGCCGCTTACCGGATACCTGTCCGCCTTTCTC
CCTTCGGGAAGCGTGGCGCTTTCTCATAGCTCACGCTGTAGGTATCTCAGTTCGGTGTAGGTCGTTCGCT
CCAAGCTGGGCTGTGTGCACGAACCCCCCGTTCAGCCCGACCGCTGCGCCTTATCCGGTAACTATCGTCT
TGAGTCCAACCCGGTAAGACACGACTTATCGCCACTGGCAGCAGCCACTGGTAACAGGATTAGCAGAGCG
AGGTATGTAGGCGGTGCTACAGAGTTCTTGAAGTGGTGGCCTAACTACGGCTACACTAGAAGAACAGTAT
TTGGTATCTGCGCTCTGCTGAAGCCAGTTACCTTCGGAAAAAGAGTTGGTAGCTCTTGATCCGGCAAACA
AACCACCGCTGGTAGCGGTGGTTTTTTTGTTTGCAAGCAGCAGATTACGCGCAGAAAAAAAGGATCTCAA
GAAGATCCTTTGATCTTTTCTACGGGGTCTGACGCTCAGTGGAACGAAAACTCACGTTAAGGGATTTTGG
TCATGAGATTATCAAAAAGGATCTTCACCTAGATCCTTTTAAATTAAAAATGAAGTTTTAAATCAATCTA
AAGTATATATGAGTAAACTTGGTCTGACAGCTCGAGGCTTGGATTCTCACCAATAAAAAACGCCCGGCGG
CAACCGAGCGTTCTGAACAAATCCAGATGGAGTTCTGAGGTCATTACTGGATCTATCAACAGGAGTCCAA
GCGAGCTCGATATCAAATTACGCCCCGCCCTGCCACTCATCGCAGTACTGTTGTAATTCATTAAGCATTC
TGCCGACATGGAAGCCATCACAAACGGCATGATGAACCTGAATCGCCAGCGGCATCAGCACCTTGTCGCC
TTGCGTATAATATTTGCCCATGGTGAAAACGGGGGCGAAGAAGTTGTCCATATTGGCCACGTTTAAATCA
AAACTGGTGAAACTCACCCAGGGATTGGCTGACACGAAAAACATATTCTCAATAAACCCTTTAGGGAAAT
AGGCCAGGTTTTCACCGTAACACGCCACATCTTGCGAATATATGTGTAGAAACTGCCGGAAATCGTCGTG
GTATTCACTCCAGAGCGATGAAAACGTTTCAGTTTGCTCATGGAAAACGGTGTAACAAGGGTGAACACTA
TCCCATATCACCAGCTCACCGTCTTTCATTGCCATACGAAATTCCGGATGAGCATTCATCAGGCGGGCAA
GAATGTGAATAAAGGCCGGATAAAACTTGTGCTTATTTTTCTTTACGGTCTTTAAAAAGGCCGTAATATC
CAGCTGAACGGTCTGGTTATAGGTACATTGAGCAACTGACTGAAATGCCTCAAAATGTTCTTTACGATGC
CATTGGGATATATCAACGGTGGTATATCCAGTGATTTTTTTCTCCATTTTAGCTTCCTTAGCTCCTGAAA
ATCTCGATAACTCAAAAAATACGCCCGGTAGTGATCTTATTTCATTATGGTGAAAGTTGGAACCTCTTAC
GTGCCCGATCAACTCGAGTGCCACCTGACGTCTAAGAAACCATTATTATCATGACATTAACCTATAAAAA
TAGGCGTATCACGAGGCAGAATTTCAGATAAAAAAAATCCTTAGCTTTCGCTAAGGATGATTTCTGGAAT
TCGCGGCCGCTTCTAGA
