>Addgene plasmid #72956 | pTU2-C-RFP | depositor partial sequence | sequence record 133801 | Golden Gate MCS - Partial sequence between 2 BsaI sites (GGTCTCANNNN and NNNNAGAGACC) - Backbone pTU2-A-RFP
GGTCTCAGGACATCTAGAGACGCAATACGCAAACCGCCTCTCCCCGCGCGTTGGCCGATTCATTAATGCA
GCTGGCACGACAGGTTTCCCGACTGGAAAGCGGGCAGTGAGCGCAACGCAATTAATGTGAGTTAGCTCAC
TCATTAGGCACCCCAGGCTTTACACTTTATGCTTCCGGCTCGTATGTTGTGTGGAATTGTGAGCGGATAA
CAATTTCACACATACTAGAGAAAGAGGAGAAATACTAGATGGCTTCCTCCGAAGACGTTATCAAAGAGTT
CATGCGTTTCAAAGTTCGTATGGAAGGTTCCGTTAACGGTCACGAGTTCGAAATCGAAGGTGAAGGTGAA
GGTCGTCCGTACGAAGGTACCCAGACCGCTAAACTGAAAGTTACCAAAGGTGGTCCGCTGCCGTTCGCTT
GGGACATCCTGTCCCCGCAGTTCCAGTACGGTTCCAAAGCTTACGTTAAACACCCGGCTGACATCCCGGA
CTACCTGAAACTGTCCTTCCCGGAAGGTTTCAAATGGGAACGTGTTATGAACTTCGAAGACGGTGGTGTT
GTTACCGTTACCCAGGACTCCTCCCTGCAAGACGGTGAGTTCATCTACAAAGTTAAACTGCGTGGTACCA
ACTTCCCGTCCGACGGTCCGGTTATGCAGAAAAAAACCATGGGTTGGGAAGCTTCCACCGAACGTATGTA
CCCGGAAGACGGTGCTCTGAAAGGTGAAATCAAAATGCGTCTGAAACTGAAAGACGGTGGTCACTACGAC
GCTGAAGTTAAAACCACCTACATGGCTAAAAAACCGGTTCAGCTGCCGGGTGCTTACAAAACCGACATCA
AACTGGACATCACCTCCCACAACGAAGACTACACCATCGTTGAACAGTACGAACGTGCTGAAGGTCGTCA
CTCCACCGGTGCTTAATAACGCTGATAGTGCTAGTGTAGATCGCTACTAGAGCCAGGCATCAAATAAAAC
GAAAGGCTCAGTCGAAAGACTGGGCCTTTCGTTTTATCTGTTGTTTGTCGGTGAACGCTCTCTACTAGAG
TCACACTGGCTCACCTTCGGGTGGGCCTTTCTGCGTTTATACGTCTCATTAGTCGAAGAGACC
