>Addgene plasmid #72956 | pTU2-C-RFP | addgene partial sequence | sequence record 140559 | RNAde-BB-1F 5'-tgccacctgacgtctaagaa-3'
TAGGCGTATCACGAGGCAGAATTTCAGATAAAAAAAATCCTTAGCTTTCGCTAAGGATGATTTCTGGAAT
TCGCGGCCGCTTCTAGAGGTCTCAGGACATCTAGAGACGCAATACGCAAACCGCCTCTCCCCGCGCGTTG
GCCGATTCATTAATGCAGCTGGCACGACAGGTTTCCCGACTGGAAAGCGGGCAGTGAGCGCAACGCAATT
AATGTGAGTTAGCTCACTCATTAGGCACCCCAGGCTTTACACTTTATGCTTCCGGCTCGTATGTTGTGTG
GAATTGTGAGCGGATAACAATTTCACACATACTAGAGAAAGAGGAGAAATACTAGATGGCTTCCTCCGAA
GACGTTATCAAAGAGTTCATGCGTTTCAAAGTTCGTATGGAAGGTTCCGTTAACGGTCACGAGTTCGAAA
TCGAAGGTGAAGGTGAAGGTCGTCCGTACGAAGGTACCCAGACCGCTAAACTGAAAGTTACCAAAGGTGG
TCCGCTGCCGTTCGCTTGGGACATCCTGTCCCCGCAGTTCCAGTACGGTTCCAAAGCTTACGTTAAACAC
CCGGCTGACATCCCGGACTACCTGAAACTGTCCTTCCCGGAAGGTTTCAAATGGGAACGTGTTATGAACT
TCGAAGACGGTGGTGTTGTTACCGTTACCCAGGACTCCTCCCTGCAAGACGGTGAGTTCATCTACAAAGT
TAAACTGCGTGGTACCAACTTCCCGTCCGACGGTCCGGTTATGCAGAAAAAAACCATGGGTTGGGAAGCT
TCCACCGAACGTATGTACCCGGAAGACGGTGCTCTGAAAGGTGAAATCAAA
