>Addgene plasmid #72956 | pTU2-C-RFP | addgene partial sequence | sequence record 141371 | RNAde-BB-2R 5'-attaccgcctttgagtgagc -3'
GCAGCGAGTCAGTGAGCGAGGAAGCCTGCATAACGCGAAGTAATCTTTTCGGTTTTAAAGAAAAAGGGCA
GGGTGGTGACACCTTGCCCTTTTTTGCCGGACTGCAGGGTCTCTTCGACTAATGAGACGTATAAACGCAG
AAAGGCCCACCCGAAGGTGAGCCAGTGTGACTCTAGTAGAGAGCGTTCACCGACAAACAACAGATAAAAC
GAAAGGCCCAGTCTTTCGACTGAGCCTTTCGTTTTATTTGATGCCTGGCTCTAGTAGCGATCTACACTAG
CACTATCAGCGTTATTAAGCACCGGTGGAGTGACGACCTTCAGCACGTTCGTACTGTTCAACGATGGTGT
AGTCTTCGTTGTGGGAGGTGATGTCCAGTTTGATGTCGGTTTTGTAAGCACCCGGCAGCTGAACCGGTTT
TTTAGCCATGTAGGTGGTTTTAACTTCAGCGTCGTAGTGACCACCGTCTTTCAGTTTCAGACGCATTTTG
ATTTCACCTTTCAGAGCACCGTCTTCCGGGTACATACGTTCGGTGGAAGCTTCCCAACCCATGGTTTTTT
TCTGCATAACCGGACCGTCGGACGGGAAGTTGGTACCACGCAGTTTAACTTTGTAGATGAACTCACCGTC
TTGCAGGGAGGAGTCCTGGGTAACGGTAACAACACCACCGTCTTCGAAGTTCATAACACGTTCCCATTTG
AAACCTTCCGGGAAGGACAGTTTCAGGTAGTCCGGGATGTCAGCCGGGTGTTTAACGTAAGCTTTGGAAC
CGTACTGGAACTGCGGGGACAGGATGTCCCAAGCGAACGGCAGCGGACCACCTTTGGTAACTTTCAGTTT
AGCGGTCTGGGTACCTTCGTACGGACGACCT
